Addgene plasmid #64084: pCAG-VSVG
Purpose: Expression vector for Vesicular Stomatitis Virus Indiana strain glycoprotein gene
Depositing lab: Ian Wickersham. Depositing organization: Massachusetts Institute of Technology.
Backbone
  Vector backbone: pCAGEN
  Backbone size w/o insert (bp): 4795
  Total vector size (bp): 6331
  Vector type: Mammalian Expression
Growth in bacteria
  Bacterial resistance: Ampicillin, 100 μg/mL
  Growth temperature: 37°C
  Growth strain: DH5alpha
  Copy number: High Copy
Gene/Insert
  Gene/Insert name: VSV glycoprotein
  Species: Vesicular Stomatitis Virus
  Insert size (bp): 1536
  Promoter: CAG
  Cloning method: Unknown
  Sequencing primers: 5′ CTCTAGAGCCTCTGCTAACc; 3′ CAGAAGTCAGATGCTCAAG
Terms and licenses: Academic/Nonprofit Terms; Industry Terms: Not Available to Industry
How to cite: pCAG-VSVG was a gift from Ian Wickersham (Addgene plasmid # 64084 ; http://n2t.net/addgene:64084 ; RRID:Addgene_64084)
