[The description below was written by a language model from this plasmid's Addgene catalogue record and pLannotate feature annotations shown in this document.]
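Description:
pCAG-VSVG is a 6,331 bp mammalian expression plasmid built on the pCAGEN backbone that drives production of the vesicular stomatitis virus (Indiana strain) envelope glycoprotein. It is maintained in E. coli as a high-copy plasmid through a ColE1/pUC-type origin and selected with ampicillin via the β-lactamase gene and its native promoter. The record shows no mammalian selection marker, so the plasmid is suited to transient transfection. An SV40 origin of replication is annotated, which can permit episomal amplification in cells expressing SV40 large T antigen. Remnants of lac promoter/operator, CAP site and lacI sequence are backbone carry-over with no evident role in the payload.

The expression cassette uses the composite CAG promoter: the human cytomegalovirus immediate-early enhancer, the chicken β-actin promoter, and a chimeric chicken β-actin/rabbit β-globin intron, a combination that gives strong, broadly active transcription in mammalian cells. The 1,536 bp VSV-G open reading frame follows and is terminated by the rabbit β-globin polyadenylation signal. The short "HBB" fragments annotated on either side of the insert most likely reflect β-globin exon sequence belonging to the intron and 3′ regions of the CAG cassette rather than fusions to the glycoprotein. No epitope tag or reporter is annotated.

The stated purpose is simply expression of the VSV glycoprotein. VSV-G is widely used as a broad-tropism envelope supplied in trans to pseudotype lentiviral, retroviral and other enveloped viral vectors during packaging, which is a plausible use here, though the record does not specify a particular application.
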