Features (pLannotate 1.2.2; 18 found; start..end, strand, type, name):
      4..383     +  enhancer       CMV enhancer: human cytomegalovirus immediate early enhancer
    386..661     +  promoter       chicken β-actin promoter: No description available
    662..1670    +  intron         chimeric intron: chimera between introns from chicken β-actin and rabbit β-globin
   1668..1724    +  CDS            HBB (fragment): HBB_LEPEU - Experimental evidence at protein level: Swiss-Prot protein existence level 1. Involved in oxygen transport from the lung to the various peripheral tissues. From Lepus europaeus (European hare).
   1734..3269    +  CDS            VSV-G (sequence partly withheld): vesicular stomatitis virus G glycoprotein Indiana strain
   3278..3349    +  CDS            HBB (fragment): HBB_PONPY - Experimental evidence at transcript level: Swiss-Prot protein existence level 2. Involved in oxygen transport from the lung to the various peripheral tissues. From Pongo pygmaeus (Bornean orangutan).
   3420..3475    +  polyA_signal   β-globin poly(A) signal: rabbit β-globin polyadenylation signal (Gil and Proudfoot, 1987)
   3858..3874    -  protein_bind   lac operator: The lac repressor binds to the lac operator to inhibit transcription in E. coli. This inhibition can be relieved by adding lactose or isopropyl-β-D-thiogalactopyranoside (IPTG). lac repressor encoded by lacI
   3882..3912    -  promoter       lac promoter: promoter for the E. coli lac operon
   3927..3948    -  protein_bind   CAP binding site: CAP binding activates transcription in the presence of cAMP. E. coli catabolite activator protein
   3961..4000    -  CDS            lacI (fragment): lac repressor; lacI; The lac repressor binds to the lac operator to inhibit transcription in E. coli. This inhibition can be relieved by adding lactose or isopropyl-β-D-thiogalactopyranoside (IPTG).
   4007..4029    +  promoter       SV40 promoter (fragment): SV40 enhancer and early promoter
   4053..4188    +  rep_origin     SV40 ori: SV40 origin of replication
   4208..4342    +  polyA_signal   SV40 poly(A) signal: SV40 polyadenylation signal
   4344..4398    -  CDS            lacI (fragment): lac repressor; lacI; The lac repressor binds to the lac operator to inhibit transcription in E. coli. This inhibition can be relieved by adding lactose or isopropyl-β-D-thiogalactopyranoside (IPTG).
   4581..5169    -  rep_origin     ori: high-copy-number ColE1/pMB1/pBR322/pUC origin of replication
   5340..6200    -  CDS            AmpR: β-lactamase; bla; confers resistance to ampicillin, carbenicillin, and related antibiotics
   6201..6305    -  promoter       AmpR promoter: bla
>Addgene plasmid #64084 | pCAG-VSVG | depositor full sequence | sequence record 107221 | pCAG-VSVG sequence 6331 bps
GTCGACATTGATTATTGACTAGTTATTAATAGTAATCAATTACGGGGTCATTAGTTCATAGCCCATATAT
GGAGTTCCGCGTTACATAACTTACGGTAAATGGCCCGCCTGGCTGACCGCCCAACGACCCCCGCCCATTG
ACGTCAATAATGACGTATGTTCCCATAGTAACGCCAATAGGGACTTTCCATTGACGTCAATGGGTGGACT
ATTTACGGTAAACTGCCCACTTGGCAGTACATCAAGTGTATCATATGCCAAGTACGCCCCCTATTGACGT
CAATGACGGTAAATGGCCCGCCTGGCATTATGCCCAGTACATGACCTTATGGGACTTTCCTACTTGGCAG
TACATCTACGTATTAGTCATCGCTATTACCATGGGTCGAGGTGAGCCCCACGTTCTGCTTCACTCTCCCC
ATCTCCCCCCCCTCCCCACCCCCAATTTTGTATTTATTTATTTTTTAATTATTTTGTGCAGCGATGGGGG
CGGGGGGGGGGGGGGCGCGCGCCAGGCGGGGCGGGGCGGGGCGAGGGGCGGGGCGGGGCGAGGCGGAGAG
GTGCGGCGGCAGCCAATCAGAGCGGCGCGCTCCGAAAGTTTCCTTTTATGGCGAGGCGGCGGCGGCGGCG
GCCCTATAAAAAGCGAAGCGCGCGGCGGGCGGGAGTCGCTGCGTTGCCTTCGCCCCGTGCCCCGCTCCGC
GCCGCCTCGCGCCGCCCGCCCCGGCTCTGACTGACCGCGTTACTCCCACAGGTGAGCGGGCGGGACGGCC
CTTCTCCTCCGGGCTGTAATTAGCGCTTGGTTTAATGACGGCTCGTTTCTTTTCTGTGGCTGCGTGAAAG
CCTTAAAGGGCTCCGGGAGGGCCCTTTGTGCGGGGGGGAGCGGCTCGGGGGGTGCGTGCGTGTGTGTGTG
CGTGGGGAGCGCCGCGTGCGGCCCGCGCTGCCCGGCGGCTGTGAGCGCTGCGGGCGCGGCGCGGGGCTTT
GTGCGCTCCGCGTGTGCGCGAGGGGAGCGCGGCCGGGGGCGGTGCCCCGCGGTGCGGGGGGGCTGCGAGG
GGAACAAAGGCTGCGTGCGGGGTGTGTGCGTGGGGGGGTGAGCAGGGGGTGTGGGCGCGGCGGTCGGGCT
GTAACCCCCCCCTGCACCCCCCTCCCCGAGTTGCTGAGCACGGCCCGGCTTCGGGTGCGGGGCTCCGTGC
GGGGCGTGGCGCGGGGCTCGCCGTGCCGGGCGGGGGGTGGCGGCAGGTGGGGGTGCCGGGCGGGGCGGGG
CCGCCTCGGGCCGGGGAGGGCTCGGGGGAGGGGCGCGGCGGCCCCGGAGCGCCGGCGGCTGTCGAGGCGC
GGCGAGCCGCAGCCATTGCCTTTTATGGTAATCGTGCGAGAGGGCGCAGGGACTTCCTTTGTCCCAAATC
TGGCGGAGCCGAAATCTGGGAGGCGCCGCCGCACCCCCTCTAGCGGGCGCGGGCGAAGCGGTGCGGCGCC
GGCAGGAAGGAAATGGGCGGGGAGGGCCTTCGTGCGTCGCCGCGCCGCCGTCCCCTTCTCCATCTCCAGC
CTCGGGGCTGCCGCAGGGGGACGGCTGCCTTCGGGGGGGACGGGGCAGGGCGGGGTTCGGCTTCTGGCGT
GTGACCGGCGGCTCTAGAGCCTCTGCTAACCATGTTCATGCCTTCTTCTTTTTCCTACAGCTCCTGGGCA
ACGTGCTGGTTATTGTGCTGTCTCATCATTTTGGCAAAGAATTCGCCGCCACCATGAAGTGCCTTTTGTA
CTTAACCTTTTTATTCATTGGGGTGAATTGC
[1296 nt withheld, positions 1782-3077]
AATCCAATCGAGCTTGTAGAAGGTTGGTTCAGTAGTTGGAAAAGCTCTATTGCCTCTTTTTTCTTTATCA
TAGGGTTAATCATTGGACTATTCTTGGTTCTCCGAGTTGGTATCCATCTTTGCATTAAATTAAAGCACAC
CAAGAAAAGACAGATTTATACAGACATAGAGATGAACCGACTTGGAAAGTAAGCGGCCGCACTCCTCAGG
TGCAGGCTGCCTATCAGAAGGTGGTGGCTGGTGTGGCCAATGCCCTGGCTCACAAATACCACTGAGATCT
TTTTCCCTCTGCCAAAAATTATGGGGACATCATGAAGCCCCTTGAGCATCTGACTTCTGGCTAATAAAGG
AAATTTATTTTCATTGCAATAGTGTGTTGGAATTTTTTGTGTCTCTCACTCGGAAGGACATATGGGAGGG
CAAATCATTTAAAACATCAGAATGAGTATTTGGTTTAGAGTTTGGCAACATATGCCATATGCTGGCTGCC
ATGAACAAAGGTGGCTATAAAGAGGTCATCAGTATATGAAACAGCCCCCTGCTGTCCATTCCTTATTCCA
TAGAAAAGCCTTGACTTGAGGTTAGATTTTTTTTATATTTTGTTTTGTGTTATTTTTTTCTTTAACATCC
CTAAAATTTTCCTTACATGTTTTACTAGCCAGATTTTTCCTCCTCTCCTGACTACTCCCAGTCATAGCTG
TCCCTCTTCTCTTATGAAGATCCCTCGACCTGCAGCCCAAGCTTGGCGTAATCATGGTCATAGCTGTTTC
CTGTGTGAAATTGTTATCCGCTCACAATTCCACACAACATACGAGCCGGAAGCATAAAGTGTAAAGCCTG
GGGTGCCTAATGAGTGAGCTAACTCACATTAATTGCGTTGCGCTCACTGCCCGCTTTCCAGTCGGGAAAC
CTGTCGTGCCAGCGGATCCGCATCTCAATTAGTCAGCAACCATAGTCCCGCCCCTAACTCCGCCCATCCC
GCCCCTAACTCCGCCCAGTTCCGCCCATTCTCCGCCCCATGGCTGACTAATTTTTTTTATTTATGCAGAG
GCCGAGGCCGCCTCGGCCTCTGAGCTATTCCAGAAGTAGTGAGGAGGCTTTTTTGGAGGCCTAGGCTTTT
GCAAAAAGCTAACTTGTTTATTGCAGCTTATAATGGTTACAAATAAAGCAATAGCATCACAAATTTCACA
AATAAAGCATTTTTTTCACTGCATTCTAGTTGTGGTTTGTCCAAACTCATCAATGTATCTTATCATGTCT
GGATCCGCTGCATTAATGAATCGGCCAACGCGCGGGGAGAGGCGGTTTGCGTATTGGGCGCTCTTCCGCT
TCCTCGCTCACTGACTCGCTGCGCTCGGTCGTTCGGCTGCGGCGAGCGGTATCAGCTCACTCAAAGGCGG
TAATACGGTTATCCACAGAATCAGGGGATAACGCAGGAAAGAACATGTGAGCAAAAGGCCAGCAAAAGGC
CAGGAACCGTAAAAAGGCCGCGTTGCTGGCGTTTTTCCATAGGCTCCGCCCCCCTGACGAGCATCACAAA
AATCGACGCTCAAGTCAGAGGTGGCGAAACCCGACAGGACTATAAAGATACCAGGCGTTTCCCCCTGGAA
GCTCCCTCGTGCGCTCTCCTGTTCCGACCCTGCCGCTTACCGGATACCTGTCCGCCTTTCTCCCTTCGGG
AAGCGTGGCGCTTTCTCAATGCTCACGCTGTAGGTATCTCAGTTCGGTGTAGGTCGTTCGCTCCAAGCTG
GGCTGTGTGCACGAACCCCCCGTTCAGCCCGACCGCTGCGCCTTATCCGGTAACTATCGTCTTGAGTCCA
ACCCGGTAAGACACGACTTATCGCCACTGGCAGCAGCCACTGGTAACAGGATTAGCAGAGCGAGGTATGT
AGGCGGTGCTACAGAGTTCTTGAAGTGGTGGCCTAACTACGGCTACACTAGAAGGACAGTATTTGGTATC
TGCGCTCTGCTGAAGCCAGTTACCTTCGGAAAAAGAGTTGGTAGCTCTTGATCCGGCAAACAAACCACCG
CTGGTAGCGGTGGTTTTTTTGTTTGCAAGCAGCAGATTACGCGCAGAAAAAAAGGATCTCAAGAAGATCC
TTTGATCTTTTCTACGGGGTCTGACGCTCAGTGGAACGAAAACTCACGTTAAGGGATTTTGGTCATGAGA
TTATCAAAAAGGATCTTCACCTAGATCCTTTTAAATTAAAAATGAAGTTTTAAATCAATCTAAAGTATAT
ATGAGTAAACTTGGTCTGACAGTTACCAATGCTTAATCAGTGAGGCACCTATCTCAGCGATCTGTCTATT
TCGTTCATCCATAGTTGCCTGACTCCCCGTCGTGTAGATAACTACGATACGGGAGGGCTTACCATCTGGC
CCCAGTGCTGCAATGATACCGCGAGACCCACGCTCACCGGCTCCAGATTTATCAGCAATAAACCAGCCAG
CCGGAAGGGCCGAGCGCAGAAGTGGTCCTGCAACTTTATCCGCCTCCATCCAGTCTATTAATTGTTGCCG
GGAAGCTAGAGTAAGTAGTTCGCCAGTTAATAGTTTGCGCAACGTTGTTGCCATTGCTACAGGCATCGTG
GTGTCACGCTCGTCGTTTGGTATGGCTTCATTCAGCTCCGGTTCCCAACGATCAAGGCGAGTTACATGAT
CCCCCATGTTGTGCAAAAAAGCGGTTAGCTCCTTCGGTCCTCCGATCGTTGTCAGAAGTAAGTTGGCCGC
AGTGTTATCACTCATGGTTATGGCAGCACTGCATAATTCTCTTACTGTCATGCCATCCGTAAGATGCTTT
TCTGTGACTGGTGAGTACTCAACCAAGTCATTCTGAGAATAGTGTATGCGGCGACCGAGTTGCTCTTGCC
CGGCGTCAATACGGGATAATACCGCGCCACATAGCAGAACTTTAAAAGTGCTCATCATTGGAAAACGTTC
TTCGGGGCGAAAACTCTCAAGGATCTTACCGCTGTTGAGATCCAGTTCGATGTAACCCACTCGTGCACCC
AACTGATCTTCAGCATCTTTTACTTTCACCAGCGTTTCTGGGTGAGCAAAAACAGGAAGGCAAAATGCCG
CAAAAAAGGGAATAAGGGCGACACGGAAATGTTGAATACTCATACTCTTCCTTTTTCAATATTATTGAAG
CATTTATCAGGGTTATTGTCTCATGAGCGGATACATATTTGAATGTATTTAGAAAAATAAACAAATAGGG
GTTCCGCGCACATTTCCCCGAAAAGTGCCACCTG
