>Addgene plasmid #64084 | pCAG-VSVG | addgene partial sequence | sequence record 109152 | pCAG-F 5'-GCAACGTGCTGGTTATTGTG-3'
CCATGAAGTGCCTTTTGTACTTAACCTTTTTATTCATTGGGGTGAATTGC
[825 nt withheld, positions 51-875]
