>Addgene plasmid #64084 | pCAG-VSVG | addgene partial sequence | sequence record 109499 | Bglob-pA-R 5'-ttttggcagagggaaaaaga-3'
CACCAGCCACCACCTTCTGATAGGCAGCCTGCACCTGAGGAGTGCGGCCGCTTACTTTCCAAGTCGGTTC
ATCTCTATGTCTGTATAAATCTGTCTTTTCTTGGTGTGCTTTAATTTAATGCAAAGATGGATACCAACTC
GGAGAACCAAGAATAGTCCAATGATTAACCCTATGATAAAGAAAAAAGAGGCAATAGAGCTTTTCCAACT
ACTGAACCAACCTTCTACAAGCTCGATTGGATT
[603 nt withheld, positions 244-846]
